Addgene plasmid #20753: pFA6a-6xGLY-3xFLAG-HIS3MX6
Purpose: (Empty Backbone)
Depositing lab: Mark Hochstrasser. Depositing organization: Yale University. Publication: Small epitope-linker modules for PCR-based C-terminal tagging in Saccharomyces cerevisiae. Funakoshi M, Hochstrasser M. Yeast. 2009 Feb 25. 26(3):185-192. 10.1002/yea.1658 PubMed 19243080.
Backbone
  Vector backbone: pFA6a
  Backbone size (bp): 2513
  Vector type: Yeast Expression ; PCR-based C-terminal tagging
  Selectable markers: HIS3
Growth in bacteria
  Bacterial resistance: Ampicillin, 100 μg/mL
  Growth temperature: 37°C
  Growth strain: DH5alpha
  Copy number: Unknown
Gene/Insert
  Gene/Insert name: None
  Cloning method: Restriction Enzyme; 5′ cloning site PacI (unknown if destroyed); 3′ cloning site PmeI (unknown if destroyed)
  Sequencing primers: 5′ SP6; 3′ T7
Terms and licenses: Academic/Nonprofit Terms; Industry Terms: Not Available to Industry
How to cite: pFA6a-6xGLY-3xFLAG-HIS3MX6 was a gift from Mark Hochstrasser (Addgene plasmid # 20753 ; http://n2t.net/addgene:20753 ; RRID:Addgene_20753)
