[The description below was written by a language model from this plasmid's Addgene catalogue record and pLannotate feature annotations shown in this document.]
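Description:
pFA6a-6xGLY-3xFLAG-HIS3MX6 is a 4,142 nt template plasmid from the pFA6a family, designed for PCR-based C-terminal epitope tagging of chromosomal genes in Saccharomyces cerevisiae. It is catalogued as an empty backbone and is not an expression vector in the usual sense. The feature table shows no yeast replication origin, which fits its role as a source of an amplifiable tagging module rather than a plasmid maintained in yeast. It is propagated in E. coli through a high-copy ColE1/pUC-type origin and an ampicillin resistance gene (β-lactamase with its own promoter). Short remnants of lacI, rop and the pBR322 bom region are vestigial backbone sequence.

The functional module lies between flanking SP6 and T7 promoters, which here serve mainly as sequencing primer sites. It begins with a 3xFLAG epitope coding sequence. The construct name indicates that a six-glycine flexible linker precedes the tag, although this linker is not annotated separately in the feature table. The S. cerevisiae ADH1 terminator follows and supplies transcription termination for the tagged gene once the module is integrated. Downstream is the HIS3MX6 marker cassette, a histidine biosynthesis gene under the Ashbya gossypii TEF promoter and terminator, which allows selection of integrants by histidine prototrophy in his3 strains. The annotation matches this open reading frame to a S. cerevisiae His3 protein entry.

In typical use, the linker-tag-terminator-marker unit is amplified with primers carrying homology to the 3′ end of a target gene. Homologous recombination then fuses the glycine linker and 3xFLAG in frame to the endogenous protein, allowing detection or immunopurification at native expression levels. PacI and PmeI sites are recorded as the cloning sites.
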