Features (pLannotate 1.2.2; 13 found; start..end, strand, type, name):
     79..144     +  CDS            3xFLAG: three tandem FLAG® epitope tags, followed by an enterokinase cleavage site
    168..355     +  terminator     ADH1 terminator: S. cerevisiae ADH1; transcription terminator for the S. cerevisiae alcohol dehydrogenase 1 (ADH1) gene
    430..773     +  promoter       TEF promoter: Ashbya gossypii TEF promoter
    816..1469    +  CDS            HIS3: HIS7_YEAST - Experimental evidence at protein level: Swiss-Prot protein existence level 1. From Saccharomyces cerevisiae (strain ATCC 204508 / S288c) (Baker's yeast).
   1476..1673    +  terminator     TEF terminator: Ashbya gossypii TEF terminator
   1778..1796    -  promoter       T7 promoter: promoter for bacteriophage T7 RNA polymerase
   1818..1871    -  CDS            lacI (fragment): lac repressor; lacI; The lac repressor binds to the lac operator to inhibit transcription in E. coli. This inhibition can be relieved by adding lactose or isopropyl-β-D-thiogalactopyranoside (IPTG).
   2054..2642    -  rep_origin     ori: high-copy-number ColE1/pMB1/pBR322/pUC origin of replication
   2813..3673    -  CDS            AmpR: β-lactamase; bla; confers resistance to ampicillin, carbenicillin, and related antibiotics
   3674..3778    -  promoter       AmpR promoter: bla
   3873..3908    +  CDS            rop (fragment): Rop protein, which maintains plasmids at low copy number; rop
   4010..4061    +  misc_feature   bom (fragment): basis of mobility region from pBR322
   4124..4142    +  promoter       SP6 promoter: promoter for bacteriophage SP6 RNA polymerase
>Addgene plasmid #20753 | pFA6a-6xGLY-3xFLAG-HIS3MX6 | depositor full sequence | sequence record 9645 | Author sequence
ACGCGGCCGCCAGCTGAAGCTTCGTACGCTGCAGGTCGACGGATCCCCGGGTTAATTAACGGGGGAGGCG
GGGGTGGAGACTACAAAGACCATGACGGTGATTATAAAGATCATGACATCGACTACAAGGATGACGATGA
CAAGTAGGGCGCGCCACTTCTAAATAAGCGAATTTCTTATGATTTATGATTTTTATTATTAAATAAGTTA
TAAAAAAAATAAGTGTATACAAATTTTAAAGTGACTCTTAGGTTTTAAAACGAAAATTCTTATTCTTGAG
TAACTCTTTCCTGTAGGTCAGGTTGCTTTCTCAGGTATAGTATGAGGTCGCTCTTATTGACCACACCTCT
ACCGGCAGATCCGCTAGGGATAACAGGGTAATATAGATCTGTTTAGCTTGCCTCGTCCCCGCCGGGTCAC
CCGGCCAGCGACATGGAGGCCCAGAATACCCTCCTTGACAGTCTTGACGTGCGCAGCTCAGGGGCATGAT
GTGACTGTCGCCCGTACATTTAGCCCATACATCCCCATGTATAATCATTTGCATCCATACATTTTGATGG
CCGCACGGCGCGAAGCAAAAATTACGGCTCCTCGCTGCAGACCTGCGAGCAGGGAAACGCTCCCCTCACA
GACGCGTTGAATTGTCCCCACGCCGCGCCCCTGTAGAGAAATATAAAAGGTTAGGATTTGCCACTGAGGT
TCTTCTTTCATATACTTCCTTTTAAAATCTTGCTAGGATACAGTTCTCACATCACATCCGAACATAAACA
ACCATGGCAGAACCAGCCCAAAAAAAGCAAAAACAAACTGTTCAGGAGCGCAAGGCGTTTATCTCCCGTA
TCACTAATGAAACTAAAATTCAAATCGCTATTTCGCTGAATGGTGGTTATATTCAAATAAAAGATTCGAT
TCTTCCTGCAAAGAAGGATGACGATGTAGCTTCCCAAGCTACTCAGTCACAGGTCATCGATATTCACACA
GGTGTTGGCTTTTTGGATCATATGATCCATGCGTTGGCAAAACACTCTGGTTGGTCTCTTATTGTTGAAT
GTATCGGTGACCTGCACATTGACGATCACCATACTACCGAAGATTGCGGTATCGCATTAGGGCAAGCGTT
CAAAGAAGCAATGGGTGCTGTCCGTGGTGTAAAAAGATTCGGTACTGGGTTCGCACCATTGGATGAGGCG
CTATCACGTGCCGTAGTCGATTTATCTAATAGACCATTTGCTGTAATCGACCTTGGATTGAAGAGAGAGA
TGATTGGTGATTTATCCACTGAAATGATTCCACACTTTTTGGAAAGTTTCGCGGAGGCGGCCAGAATTAC
TTTGCATGTTGATTGTCTGAGAGGTTTCAACGATCACCACAGAAGTGAGAGTGCGTTCAAGGCTTTGGCT
GTTGCCATAAGAGAAGCTATTTCTAGCAATGGCACCAATGACGTTCCCTCAACCAAAGGTGTTTTGATGT
GAAGTACTGACAATAAAAAGATTCTTGTTTTCAAGAACTTGTCATTTGTATAGTTTTTTTATATTGTAGT
TGTTCTATTTTAATCAAATGTTAGCGTGATTTATATTTTTTTTCGCCTCGACATCATCTGCCCAGATGCG
AAGTTAAGTGCGCAGAAAGTAATATCATGCGTCAATCGTATGTGAATGCTGGTCGCTATACTGCTGTCGA
TTCGATACTAACGCCGCCATCCAGTTTAAACGAGCTCGAATTCATCGATGATATCAGATCCACTAGTGGC
CTATGCGGCCGCGGATCTGCCGGTCTCCCTATAGTGAGTCGTATTAATTTCGATAAGCCAGGTTAACCTG
CATTAATGAATCGGCCAACGCGCGGGGAGAGGCGGTTTGCGTATTGGGCGCTCTTCCGCTTCCTCGCTCA
CTGACTCGCTGCGCTCGGTCGTTCGGCTGCGGCGAGCGGTATCAGCTCACTCAAAGGCGGTAATACGGTT
ATCCACAGAATCAGGGGATAACGCAGGAAAGAACATGTGAGCAAAAGGCCAGCAAAAGGCCAGGAACCGT
AAAAAGGCCGCGTTGCTGGCGTTTTTCCATAGGCTCCGCCCCCCTGACGAGCATCACAAAAATCGACGCT
CAAGTCAGAGGTGGCGAAACCCGACAGGACTATAAAGATACCAGGCGTTTCCCCCTGGAAGCTCCCTCGT
GCGCTCTCCTGTTCCGACCCTGCCGCTTACCGGATACCTGTCCGCCTTTCTCCCTTCGGGAAGCGTGGCG
CTTTCTCAATGCTCACGCTGTAGGTATCTCAGTTCGGTGTAGGTCGTTCGCTCCAAGCTGGGCTGTGTGC
ACGAACCCCCCGTTCAGCCCGACCGCTGCGCCTTATCCGGTAACTATCGTCTTGAGTCCAACCCGGTAAG
ACACGACTTATCGCCACTGGCAGCAGCCACTGGTAACAGGATTAGCAGAGCGAGGTATGTAGGCGGTGCT
ACAGAGTTCTTGAAGTGGTGGCCTAACTACGGCTACACTAGAAGGACAGTATTTGGTATCTGCGCTCTGC
TGAAGCCAGTTACCTTCGGAAAAAGAGTTGGTAGCTCTTGATCCGGCAAACAAACCACCGCTGGTAGCGG
TGGTTTTTTTGTTTGCAAGCAGCAGATTACGCGCAGAAAAAAAGGATCTCAAGAAGATCCTTTGATCTTT
TCTACGGGGTCTGACGCTCAGTGGAACGAAAACTCACGTTAAGGGATTTTGGTCATGAGATTATCAAAAA
GGATCTTCACCTAGATCCTTTTAAATTAAAAATGAAGTTTTAAATCAATCTAAAGTATATATGAGTAAAC
TTGGTCTGACAGTTACCAATGCTTAATCAGTGAGGCACCTATCTCAGCGATCTGTCTATTTCGTTCATCC
ATAGTTGCCTGACTCCCCGTCGTGTAGATAACTACGATACGGGAGGGCTTACCATCTGGCCCCAGTGCTG
CAATGATACCGCGAGACCCACGCTCACCGGCTCCAGATTTATCAGCAATAAACCAGCCAGCCGGAAGGGC
CGAGCGCAGAAGTGGTCCTGCAACTTTATCCGCCTCCATCCAGTCTATTAATTGTTGCCGGGAAGCTAGA
GTAAGTAGTTCGCCAGTTAATAGTTTGCGCAACGTTGTTGCCATTGCTACAGGCATCGTGGTGTCACGCT
CGTCGTTTGGTATGGCTTCATTCAGCTCCGGTTCCCAACGATCAAGGCGAGTTACATGATCCCCCATGTT
GTGCAAAAAAGCGGTTAGCTCCTTCGGTCCTCCGATCGTTGTCAGAAGTAAGTTGGCCGCAGTGTTATCA
CTCATGGTTATGGCAGCACTGCATAATTCTCTTACTGTCATGCCATCCGTAAGATGCTTTTCTGTGACTG
GTGAGTACTCAACCAAGTCATTCTGAGAATAGTGTATGCGGCGACCGAGTTGCTCTTGCCCGGCGTCAAT
ACGGGATAATACCGCGCCACATAGCAGAACTTTAAAAGTGCTCATCATTGGAAAACGTTCTTCGGGGCGA
AAACTCTCAAGGATCTTACCGCTGTTGAGATCCAGTTCGATGTAACCCACTCGTGCACCCAACTGATCTT
CAGCATCTTTTACTTTCACCAGCGTTTCTGGGTGAGCAAAAACAGGAAGGCAAAATGCCGCAAAAAAGGG
AATAAGGGCGACACGGAAATGTTGAATACTCATACTCTTCCTTTTTCAATATTATTGAAGCATTTATCAG
GGTTATTGTCTCATGAGCGGATACATATTTGAATGTATTTAGAAAAATAAACAAATAGGGGTTCCGCGCA
CATTTCCCCGAAAAGTGCCACCTGACGTCTAAGAAACCATTATTATCATGACATTAACCTATAAAAATAG
GCGTATCACGAGGCCCTTTCGTCTCGCGCGTTTCGGTGATGACGGTGAAAACCTCTGACACATGCAGCTC
CCGGAGACGGTCACAGCTTGTCTGTAAGCGGATGCCGGGAGCAGACAAGCCCGTCAGGGCGCGTCAGCGG
GTGTTGGCGGGTGTCGGGGCTGGCTTAACTATGCGGCATCAGAGCAGATTGTACTGAGAGTGCACCATAT
GGACATATTGTCGTTAGAACGCGGCTACAATTAATACATAACCTTATGTATCATACACATACGATTTAGG
TGACACTATAGA
