>Addgene plasmid #20753 | pFA6a-6xGLY-3xFLAG-HIS3MX6 | addgene partial sequence | sequence record 112862 | SP6 5'-ATTTAGGTGACACTATAG-3'
CGCTGCAGGTCGACGGATCCCCGGGTTAATTAACGGGGGAGGCGGGGGTGGAGACTACAAAGACCATGAC
GGTGATTATAAAGATCATGACATCGACTACAAGGATGACGATGACAAGTAGGGCGCGCCACTTCTAAATA
AGCGAATTTCTTATGATTTATGATTTTTATTATTAAATAAGTTATAAAAAAAATAAGTGTATACAAATTT
TAAAGTGACTCTTAGGTTTTAAAACGAAAATTCTTATTCTTGAGTAACTCTTTCCTGTAGGTCAGGTTGC
TTTCTCAGGTATAGTATGAGGTCGCTCTTATTGACCACACCTCTACCGGCAGATCCGCTAGGGATAACAG
GGTAATATAGATCTGTTTAGCTTGCCTCGTCCCCGCCGGGTCACCCGGCCAGCGACATGGAGGCCCAGAA
TACCCTCCTTGACAGTCTTGACGTGCGCAGCTCAGGGGCATGATGTGACTGTCGCCCGTACATTTAGCCC
ATACATCCCCATGTATAATCATTTGCATCCATACATTTTGATGGCCGCACGGCGCGAAGCAAAAATTACG
GCTCCTCGCTGCAGACCTGCGAGCAGGGAAACGCTCCCCTCACAGACGCGTTGAATTGTCCCCACGCCGC
GCCCCTGTAGAGAAATATAAAAGGTTAGGATTTGCCACTGAGGTTCTTCTTTCATATACTTCCTTTTAAA
ATCTTGCTAGGATACAGTTCTCACATCACATCCGAACATAAACAACCATGGCAGAACCAGCCCAAAAAAA
GCAAAAACAAACTGTTCAGGAGCGCAAGGCGTTTATCTCCCGTATCACTAATGAAA
