>Addgene plasmid #20753 | pFA6a-6xGLY-3xFLAG-HIS3MX6 | addgene partial sequence | sequence record 112863 | T7 5'-TAATACGACTCACTATAGGG-3'
CACTAGTGGATCTGATATCATCGATGAATTCGAGCTCGTTTAAACTGGATGGCGGCGTTAGTATCGAATC
GACAGCAGTATAGCGACCAGCATTCACATACGATTGACGCATGATATTACTTTCTGCGCACTTAACTTCG
CATCTGGGCAGATGATGTCGAGGCGAAAAAAAATATAAATCACGCTAACATTTGATTAAAATAGAACAAC
TACAATATAAAAAAACTATACAAATGACAAGTTCTTGAAAACAAGAATCTTTTTATTGTCAGTACTTCAC
ATCAAAACACCTTTGGTTGAGGGAACGTCATTGGTGCCATTGCTAGAAATAGCTTCTCTTATGGCAACAG
CCAAAGCCTTGAACGCACTCTCACTTCTGTGGTGATCGTTGAAACCTCTCAGACAATCAACATGCAAAGT
AATTCTGGCCGCCTCCGCGAAACTTTCCAAAAAGTGTGGAATCATTTCAGTGGATAAATCACCAATCATC
TCTCTCTTCAATCCAAGGTCGATTACAGCAAATGGTCTACTAGATAAATCGACTACGGCACGTGATAGCG
CCTCATCCAATGGTGCGAACCCAGTACCGAATCTTTTTACACCACGGACAGCACCCATTGCTTCTTTGAA
CGCTTGCCCTAATGCGATACCGCAATCTTCGGTAGTATGGTGATCGTCAATGTGCAGGTCACCAATACAT
TCAACAATAAGAGACCAACCAGAGTGTTTTGCCAACGCATGGATCATATGATCCAAAAAGCCAACACCTG
TGTGAATATCGATGACCTGTGACTGAGTAGCTTGGG
